>Addgene plasmid #25335 | RRAGC | depositor partial sequence | sequence record 11809 | Author sequence
TCCAAGCCGAGGATTCTGCTCATGGGACTCCGGCGCAGCGGCAAGTCCTCCATCCAGAAGGTGGTGTTTC
ATAAGATGTCACCCAACGAGACCCTCTTTTTGGAAAGTACCAACAAGATTTATAAGGATGACATTTCCAA
TAGCTCCTTTGTGAATTTCCAGATATGGGATTTTCCTGGGCAAATGGACTTTTTTGACCCAACCTTTGAC
TATGAGATGATCTTCAGGGGAACAGGAGCATTGATATACGTCATTGACGCACAGGATGACTACATGGAGG
CTTTAACAAGACTTCACATTACTGTTTCTAAAGCCTACAAAGTTAACCCAGACATGAATTTTGAGGTTTT
TATTCACAAAGTTGATGGTCTGTCTGATGATCACAAAATAGAAACACAGAGGGACATTCATCAAAGGGCC
AATGATGACCTTGCAGATGCTGGGCTAGAAAAACTCCATCTTAGCTTTTATCTGACTAGTATCTATGACC
ATTCAATATTTGAAGCCTTTAGTAAGGTGGTGCAGAAACTCATT
