>Addgene plasmid #25335 | RRAGC | addgene partial sequence | sequence record 31420 | 25335 with T7
ATATTTTGTTTAACTTTAAGAAGGAGATATACCATGCATCATCATCATCATCACAGCAGCGGCAGAGAAA
ACTTGTATTTCCAGGGCTCCAAGCCGAGGATTCTGCTCATGGGACTCCGGCGCAGCGGCAAGTCCTCCAT
CCAGAAGGTGGTGTTTCATAAGATGTCACCCAACGAGACCCTCTTTTTGGAAAGTACCAACAAGATTTAT
AAGGATGACATTTCCAATAGCTCCTTTGTGAATTTCCAGATATGGGATTTTCCTGGGCAAATGGACTTTT
TTGACCCAACCTTTGACTATGAGATGATCTTCAGGGGAACAGGAGCATTGATATACGTCATTGACGCACA
GGATGACTACATGGAGGCTTTAACAAGACTTCACATTACTGTTTCTAAAGCCTACAAAGTTAACCCAGAC
ATGAATTTTGAGGTTTTTATTCACAAAGTTGATGGTCTGTCTGATGATCACAAAATAGAAACACAGAGGG
ACATTCATCAAAGGGCCAATGATGACCTTGCAGATGCTGGGCTAGAAAAACTCCATCTTAGCTTTTATCT
GACTAGTATCTATGACCATTCAATATTTGAAGCCTTTAGTAAGGTGGTGCAGAAACTCATTTGATGACGA
AGCTTGCGGCCGCACTCGAGCACCACCACCACCACCACTGAGATCCGGCTGCTAACAAAGCCCGAAAGGA
AGCTGAGTTGGCTGCTGCCACCGCTGAGCAATAACTAGCATAACCCCTTGGGGCCTCTAAACGGGTCTTG
AGGGGTTTTTTGCTGAAAGGAGGAACTATATCCGGATTGGCGAATGGG
[99 nt withheld, positions 819-917]
CTCCTCTT
