[The description below was written by a language model from this plasmid's Addgene catalogue record.]
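Description:
RRAGC is a bacterial expression plasmid built on the pET28-MHL backbone from the Structural Genomics Consortium, made to produce a fragment of human Ras-related GTP-binding protein C (RRAGC, also known as RagC or GTR2) for structure determination. The insert is about 534 bp and encodes residues S60 to I237 rather than the full open reading frame. It is derived from a human cDNA and was introduced by restriction enzyme cloning. This truncated construct is linked in the record to a deposited crystal structure of the protein. RagC belongs to the Rag family of small GTPases, and the boundaries chosen are consistent with isolating a compact, crystallisable domain, although the record does not describe the domain content explicitly.

The fragment carries an N-terminal His tag, which allows purification of the recombinant protein by immobilised metal affinity chromatography. The record does not name the promoter, but the listed T7 and T7-terminator sequencing primers, together with the pET28 lineage of the backbone, indicate that the insert sits in a T7 promoter/terminator expression cassette. Such cassettes require a host that supplies T7 RNA polymerase for protein production. The plasmid is selected with kanamycin, is described as low copy, and is propagated in a standard cloning strain. The origin of replication and any protease cleavage site between the tag and the insert are not stated, and no feature table is provided. Its intended use is recombinant production of the RagC fragment in E. coli for crystallography and related biophysical or biochemical work.
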