Addgene plasmid #25335: RRAGC
Purpose: Bacterial expression for structure determination; may not be full ORF
Depositing lab: Cheryl Arrowsmith. Depositing organization: University of Toronto.
Backbone
  Vector backbone: pET28-MHL
  Backbone manufacturer: SGC
  Backbone size w/o insert (bp): 7325
  Vector type: Bacterial Expression
Growth in bacteria
  Bacterial resistance: Kanamycin, 50 μg/mL
  Growth temperature: 37°C
  Growth strain: DH5alpha
  Copy number: Low Copy
Gene/Insert
  Gene/Insert name: RRAGC:S60-I237 (alt names: PDB: 3LLU; Ras-related GTP-binding protein C; RRAGC)
  Species: H. sapiens (human)
  Insert size (bp): 534
  Mutation: Contains amino acids S60-I237
  GenBank ID: BC016668
  Entrez Gene: RRAGC (a.k.a. GTR2, RAGC, TIB929)
  Tag / fusion protein: His (N terminal on insert)
  Cloning method: Restriction Enzyme
  Sequencing primers: 5′ T7; 3′ T7-term
Terms and licenses: Academic/Nonprofit Terms; Industry Terms: Not Available to Industry
Depositor comments: PDB: 3LLU. http://www.thesgc.org/structures/3LLU/
How to cite: RRAGC was a gift from Cheryl Arrowsmith (Addgene plasmid # 25335 ; http://n2t.net/addgene:25335 ; RRID:Addgene_25335)
